>Addgene plasmid #165898 | pPuroR-MCS-LexA-VP16-MiniWhite | addgene full sequence | sequence record 331224 | Addgene NGS Result
CTGCAATAAACAAGTTAACAACAACAATTGCATTCATTTTATGTTTCAGGTTCAGGGGGAGGTGTGGGAG
GTTTTTTCGCTGTCAGGAGGAATTCTAGTATGTATGTAAGTTAATAAAACCCATTTTTGCGGAAAGTAGA
TAAAAAAAACATTTTTTTTTTTTACTGCACTGGATATCATTGAACTTATCTGATCAGTTTTAAATTTACT
TCGATCCAAGGGTATTTGATGTACCAGGTTCTTTCGATTACCTCTCACTCAAAATGACATTCCACTCAAA
GTCAGCGCTGTTTGCCTCCTTCTCTGTCCACAGAAATATCGCCGTCACTTTCGCCGCTGCGTCCGCTATC
TCTTTCGCCACCGTTTGTAGCGTTACGTAGCGTCAATGTCCGCCTTCAGTTGCATTTTGTCAGCGGTTTC
GTGACGAAGCTCCAAGCGGTTTACGCCATCAATTAAACACAAAGTGCTGTGCCAAAACTCCTCTCGCTTC
TTATTTTTGTTTGTTTTTTGAGTGATTGGGGTGGTGATTGGTTTTGGGTGGGTAAGCAGGGGAAAGTGTG
AAAAATCCCGGCAATGGGCCAAGAGGATCAGGAGCTATTAATTCGCGGAGGCAGCAAACACCCATCTGCC
GAGCATCTGAACAATGTGAGTAGTACATGTGCATACATCTTAAGTTCACTTGATCTATAGGAACTGCGAT
TGCAACATCAAATTGTCTGCGGCGTGAGAACTGCGACCCACAAAAATCCCAAACCGCAATTGCACAAACA
AATAGTGACACGAAACAGATTATTCTGGTAGCTGTTCTCGCTATATAAGACAATTTTTGAGATCATATCA
TGATCAAGACATCTAAAGGCATTCATTTTCGACTATATTCTTTTTTACAAAAAATATAACAACCAGATAT
TTTAAGCTGATCCTAGATGCACAAAAAATAAATAAAAGTATAAACCTACTTCGTAGGATACTTCGGGGTA
CTTTTTGTTCGGGGTTAGATGAGCATAACGCTTGTAGTTGATATTTGAGATCCCCTATCATTGCAGGGTG
ACAGCGGAGCGGCTTCGCAGAGCTGCATTAACCAGGGCTTCGGGCAGGCCAAAAACTACGGCACGCTCCG
GCCACCCAGTCCGCCGGAGGACTCCGGTTCAGGGAGCGGCCAACTAGCCGAGAACCTCACCTATGCCTGG
CACAATATGGACATCTTTGGGGCGGTCAATCAGCCGGGCTCCGGATGGCGGCAGCTGGTCAACCGGACAC
GCGGACTATTCTGCAACGAGCGACACATACCGGCGCCCAGGAAACATTTGCTCAAGAACGGTGAGTTTCT
ATTCGCAGTCGGCTGATCTGTGTGAAATCTTAATAAAGGGTCCAATTACCAATTTGAAACTCAGTTTGCG
GCGTGGCCTATCCGGGCGAACTTTTGGCCGTGATGGGCAGTTCCGGTGCCGGAAAGACGACCCTGCTGAA
TGCCCTTGCCTTTCGATCGCCGCAGGGCATCCAAGTATCGCCATCCGGGATGCGACTGCTCAATGGCCAA
CCTGTGGACGCCAAGGAGATGCAGGCCAGGTGCGCCTATGTCCAGCAGGATGACCTCTTTATCGGCTCCC
TAACGGCCAGGGAACACCTGATTTTCCAAGCCATGGTGCGGATGCCACGACATCTGACCTATCGGCAGCG
AGTGGCCCGCGTGGATCAGGTGATCCAGGAGCTTTCGCTCAGCAAATGTCAGCACACGATCATCGGTGTG
CCCGGCAGGGTGAAAGGTCTGTCCGGCGGAGAAAGGAAGCGTCTGGCATTCGCCTCCGAGGCTCTAACCG
ATCCGCCGCTTCTGATCTGCGATGAGCCCACCTCCGGACTGGACTCCTTTACCGCCCACAGCGTCGTCCA
GGTGCTGAAGAAGCTGTCGCAGAAGGGCAAGACCGTCATCCTGACCATTCATCAGCCGTCTTCCGAGCTG
TTTGAGCTCTTTGACAAGATCCTTCTGATGGCCGAGGGCAGGGTAGCTTTCTTGGGCACTCCCAGCGAAG
CCGTCGACTTCTTTTCCTAGTGAGTTCGATGTGTTTATTAAGGGTATCTAGTATTACATAACATCTCAAC
TCCTATCCAGCGTGGGTGCCCAGTGTCCTACCAACTACAATCCGGCGGACTTTTACGTACAGGTGTTGGC
CGTTGTGCCCGGACGGGAGATCGAGTCCCGTGATCGGATCGCCAAGATATGCGACAATTTTGCCATTAGC
AAAGTAGCCCGGGATATGGAGCAGTTGTTGGCCACCAAAAATCTGGAGAAGCCACTGGAGCAGCCGGAGA
ATGGGTACACCTACAAGGCCACCTGGTTCATGCAGTTCCGGGCGGTCCTGTGGCGATCCTGGCTGTCGGT
GCTCAAGGAACCACTCCTCGTAAAAGTGCGACTTATTCAGACAACGGTGAGTGGTTCCAGTGGAAACAAA
TGATATAACGCTTACAATTCTTGGAAACAAATTCGCTAGATTTTAGATAGAATTGCCTGATTCCACACCC
TTCTTAGTTTTTTTCAATGAGATGTATAGTTTATAGTTTTGCAGAAGATAAATAAATTTCATTTAACTCG
CGAATATTAATGAGATGCGAGTAACATTTTAATTTGCAGATGGTTGCCATCTTGATTGGCCTCATCTTTT
TGGGCCAACAACTCACGCAAGTGGGTGTGATGAATATCAACGGAGCCATCTTCCTCTTCCTGACCAACAT
GACCTTTCAAAACGTCTTTGCCACGATAAATGTAAGTCATGTTTAGAATACATTTGCATTTCAATAATTT
ACTAACTTTCTAATGAATCGATTCGATTTAGGTGTTCACCTCAGAGCTGCCAGTTTTTATGAGGGAGGCC
CGAAGTCGACTTTATCGCTGTGACACATACTTTCTGGGCAAAACGATTGCCGAATTGCCGCTTTTTCTCA
CAGTGCCACTGGTCTTCACGGCGATTGCCTATCCGATGATCGGACTGCGGGCCGGAGTGCTGCACTTCTT
CAACTGCCTGGCGCTGGTCACTCTGGTGGCCAATGTGTCAACGTCCTTCGGATATCTAATATCCTGCGCC
AGCTCCTCGACCTCGATGGCGCTGTCTGTGGGTCCGCCGGTTATCATACCATTCCTGCTCTTTGGCGGCT
TCTTCTTGAACTCGGGCTCGGTGCCAGTATACCTCAAATGGTTGTCGTACCTCTCATGGTTCCGTTACGC
CAACGAGGGTCTGCTGATTAACCAATGGGCGGACGTGGAGCCGGGCGAAATTAGCTGCACATCGTCGAAC
ACCACGTGCCCCAGTTCGGGCAAGGTCATCCTGGAGACACTTAACTTCTCCGCCGCCGATCTGCCGCTGG
ACTACGTGGGTCTGGCCATTCTCATCGTGAGCTTCCGGGTGCTCGCATATCTGGCTCTAAGACTTCGGGC
CCGACGCAAGGAGTAGCCGACATATATCCGAAATAACTGCTTGTTTTTTTTTTTTACCATTATTACCATC
GTGTTTACTGTTTATTGCCCCCTCAAAAAGCTAATGTAATTATATTTGTGCCAATAAAAACAAGATATGA
CCTATAGAATACAAGTATTTCCCCTTCGAACATCCCCACAAGTAGACTTTGGATTTGTCTTCTAACCAAA
AGACTTACACACCTGCATACCTTACATCAAAAACTCGTTTATCGCTACATAAAACACCGGGATATATTTT
TTATATACATACTTTTCAAATCGCGCGCCCTCTTCATAATTCACCTCCACCACACCACGTTTCGTAGTTG
CTCTTTCGCTGTCTCCCACCCGCTCTCCGCAACACATTCACCTTTTGTTCGACGACCTTGGAGCGACTGT
CGTTAGTTCCGCGCGATTCGGTTCGCTCAAATGGTTCCGAGTGGTTCATTTCGGCTCAATAGAAATTAGT
AATAAATATTTGTATGTACAATTTATTTGCTCCAATATATTTGTATATATTTCCCTCACAGCTATATTTA
TTCTAATTTAATATTATGACTTTTTAAGGTAATTTTTTGTGACCTGTTCGGAGTGATTAGCGTTACAATT
TGAACTGAAAGTGACATCCAGTGTTTGTTCCTTGTGTAGATGCATCGCTTGACACGGTTATCCACAGAAT
CAGGGGATAACGCAGGAAAGAACATGTGAGCAAAAGGCCAGCAAAAGGCCAGGAACCGTAAAAAGGCCGC
GTTGCTGGCGTTTTTCCATAGGCTCCGCCCCCCTGACGAGCATCACAAAAATCGACGCTCAAGTCAGAGG
TGGCGAAACCCGACAGGACTATAAAGATACCAGGCGTTTCCCCCTGGAAGCTCCCTCGTGCGCTCTCCTG
TTCCGACCCTGCCGCTTACCGGATACCTGTCCGCCTTTCTCCCTTCGGGAAGCGTGGCGCTTTCTCATAG
CTCACGCTGTAGGTATCTCAGTTCGGTGTAGGTCGTTCGCTCCAAGCTGGGCTGTGTGCACGAACCCCCC
GTTCAGCCCGACCGCTGCGCCTTATCCGGTAACTATCGTCTTGAGTCCAACCCGGTAAGACACGACTTAT
CGCCACTGGCAGCAGCCACTGGTAACAGGATTAGCAGAGCGAGGTATGTAGGCGGTGCTACAGAGTTCTT
GAAGTGGTGGCCTAACTACGGCTACACTAGAAGAACAGTATTTGGTATCTGCGCTCTGCTGAAGCCAGTT
ACCTTCGGAAAAAGAGTTGGTAGCTCTTGATCCGGCAAACAAACCACCGCTGGTAGCGGTGGTTTTTTTG
TTTGCAAGCAGCAGATTACGCGCAGAAAAAAAGGATCTCAAGAAGATCCTTTGATCTTTTCTACGGGGTC
TGACGCTCAGTGGAACGAAAACTCACGTTAAGGGATTTTGGTCATGAGATTATCAAAAAGGATCTTCACC
TAGATCCTTTTGTGACCAGCCAGGACAGAAATGCCTCGACTTCGCTGCTACCCAAGGTTGCCGGGTGACG
CACACCGTGGAAACGGATGAAGGCACGAACCCAGTGGACATAAGCCTGTTCGGTTCGTAAGCTGTAATGC
AAGTAGCGTATGCGCTCACGCAACTGGTCCAGAACCTTGACCGAACGCAGCGGTGGTAACGGCGCAGTGG
CGGTTTTCATGGCTTGTTATGACTGTTTTTTTGGGGTACAGTCTATGCCTCGGGCATCCAAGCAGCAAGC
GCGTTACGCCGTGGGTCGATGTTTGATGTTATGGAGCAGCAACGATGTTACGCAGCAGGGCAGTCGCCCT
AAAACAAAGTTAAACATTATGAGGGAAGCGGTGATCGCCGAAGTATCGACTCAACTATCAGAGGTAGTTG
GCGTCATCGAGCGCCATCTCGAACCGACGTTGCTGGCCGTACATTTGTACGGCTCCGCAGTGGATGGCGG
CCTGAAGCCACACAGTGATATTGATTTGCTGGTTACGGTGACCGTAAGGCTTGATGAAACAACGCGGCGA
GCTTTGATCAACGACCTTTTGGAAACTTCGGCTTCCCCTGGAGAGAGCGAGATTCTCCGCGCTGTAGAAG
TCACCATTGTTGTGCACGACGACATCATTCCGTGGCGTTATCCAGCTAAGCGCGAACTGCAATTTGGAGA
ATGGCAGCGCAATGACATTCTTGCAGGTATCTTCGAGCCAGCCACGATCGACATTGATCTGGCTATCTTG
CTGACAAAAGCAAGAGAACATAGCGTTGCCTTGGTAGGTCCAGCGGCGGAGGAACTCTTTGATCCGGTTC
CTGAACAGGATCTATTTGAGGCGCTAAATGAAACCTTAACGCTATGGAACTCGCCGCCCGACTGGGCTGG
CGATGAGCGAAATGTAGTGCTTACGTTGTCCCGCATTTGGTACAGCGCAGTAACCGGCAAAATCGCGCCG
AAGGATGTAGCTGCCGACTGGGCAATGGAGCGCCTGCCGGCCCAGTATCAGCCCGTCATACTTGAAGCTA
GACAGGCTTATCTTGGACAAGAAGAAGATCGTTTGGCCTCGCGCGCAGATCAGTTGGAAGAATTTGTCCA
CTACGTGAAAGGCGAGATCACCAAGGTAGTCGGCAAATAATCACTAGACCAATGTTACACATATATACTT
TAGATTGATTTAAAACTTCATGT
[125 nt withheld, positions 6114-6238]
C
[91 nt withheld, positions 6240-6330]
AGGGTGATGGTTCACGTAGTGGGCCAGCGCCCTGATAGACGGTTTTTCGCCCTTTGACGTTGGAGTCCAC
GTTCTTT
[37 nt withheld, positions 6408-6444]
ACCCTATCTCGGTCTATTCTTTTGATTTATAAGGGATTTTGCCGATTTCGGCCTATTGGTTAAAAAATGA
GCTGATTTAACAAAAATTTAACGCGAATTTTAACAAAATATTAACGCTTACAATTTTAACGGATCAGCGC
AGCTGCCCGGGTCTAGAGTCGACGCATGCCTCCTGACAGCGAGATGTCCTAATATGGACATCCTCTCCGG
ATCCCAGGGAGGAATTGGTCGACGATGTAGGTCACTGTCTCGAAGCCGCGGTGCGGGTGCCAGGGCGTGC
CCTTGGGCTCCCCGGGCGCGTACTCCACCTCACCCATCTGGTCCATCATGATGCGCTGTCAGGAGCTAGA
ATCCCAAAACAAACTGGTTATTGTGGTAGGTCATTTGTTTGGCAGAAAGAAAACTCGAGAAATTTCTCTG
GCCGTTATTCGTTATTCTCTCTTTTCTTTTTGGGTCGCTCCCTCTCTGCACTAATGCTCTCTCACTCTGT
CACACAGTAAACGGCATACTGCTCTCGTTGGTTCGAGAGAGCGCGCCTCGAATGTTCGCGAAAAGAGCGC
CGGAGTATAAATAGAGGCGCTTCGTCTACGGAGCGACAATTCAATTCAAACAAGCAAAGTGAACACGTCG
CTAAGCGAAAGCTAAGCAAATAAACAAGCGCAGCTGAACAAGCTAAACAATCTGCAGTAAAGTGCAAGTT
AAAGTGAATCAATTAAAAGTAACCAGCAACCAAGTAAATCAACTGCAACTACTGAAATCTGCCAAGAAGT
AATTATTGAATACAAGAAGAGAACTCTCAATACTCGAATCCATGTGGGAGTTTATTCTTGACACAGATAT
TTATGATATAATAACTGAGTAAGCTTAACATAAGGAGGAAAACAAAATGACCGAGTATAAGCCCACGGTG
CGTCTGGCCACCCGTGATGATGTGCCCCGTGCCGTGCGAACCCTGGCTGCTGCCTTCGCCGATTACCCAG
CCACCCGTCACACCGTGGACCCAGACCGTCACATTGAGCGTGTGACCGAGCTCCAGGAGCTGTTCCTGAC
ACGCGTGGGCCTGGATATCGGCAAGGTCTGGGTGGCCGATGATGGAGCTGCCGTGGCCGTGTGGACCACC
CCCGAGAGCGTGGAGGCTGGAGCCGTGTTCGCCGAGATTGGACCCCGTATGGCCGAGCTGAGTGGCTCCC
GTCTGGCTGCCCAGCAGCAGATGGAGGGCCTGCTGGCCCCACACCGTCCAAAGGAGCCCGTCTGGTTCCT
GGCCACCGTGGGCGTGAGCCCCGACCACCAGGGCAAGGGCCTGGGCAGTGCCGTGGTGCTGCCAGGAGTG
GAAGCTGCCGAGCGTGCTGGAGTGCCAGCCTTCCTGGAAACCAGTGCCCCACGCAATCTGCCCTTCTACG
AGCGTCTGGGCTTCACCGTGACGGCCGATGTGGAGGTGCCCGAGGGCCCACGCACCTGGTGTATGACCCG
TAAGCCAGGAGCCTAAGCTTGGCAATAAAAAGACAGAATAAAACGCACGGGTGTTGGGTCGTTTGTTCCG
CTGTCAGGAGATTTAGGTGACACTATAGACTTCCGCTTCCTCGCTCACTGACTCGCTGCGCTCGGTCGTT
CGGCTGTCGGGAGAGAGACCAATCCATGTGGGAGTTTATTCTTGACACAGATATTTATGATATAATAACT
GAGTAAGCTTAACATAAGGAGGAAAACAAAATGGCGAGCTTGGTTAAGAAAGATATGTGTGTTAAGATGA
CGATGGAAGGTACTGTGAACGGTTATCACTTTAAGTGCGTTGGCGAGGGTGAAGGCAAGCCGTTCGAGGG
CACGCAGAACATGCGCATTCGTGTCACCGAGGGCGGTCCGCTGCCTTTTGCATTCGACATCCTGGCCCCG
TGCTGTATGTACGGCTCTAAGACCTTCATTAAACACGTGAGCGGTATCCCGGATTACTTTAAAGAGTCCT
TTCCAGAGGGCTTCACTTGGGAACGTACCCAGATTTTTGAGGACGGTGGTGTTCTGACCGCGCACCAAGA
CACCAGCCTGGAAGGTAATTGCCTGATCTATAAAGTGAAGGTTCTGGGTACCAATTTCCCGGCGAATGGT
CCGGTGATGCAAAAGAAAACCGCGGGTTGGGAGCCGTGCGTCGAGATGCTGTATCCGCGTGACGGCGTCT
TGTGTGGTCAGAGCTTGATGGCGCTGAAGTGCACCGATGGCAATCATCTGACCAGCCACCTGCGCACGAC
GTATCGTAGCCGTAAACCGAGCAACGCCGTTAACATGCCGGAGTTCCATTTTGGTGACCATCGCATCGAA
ATCCTGAAAGCTGAGCAGGGCAAATTCTACGAACAATACGAATCGGCTGTCGCACGTTACAGCGATGTGC
CGGAAAAAGCGACGTAATGAGCTTGACTCCTGTTGATAGATCCAGTAATGACCTCAGAACTCCATCTGGA
TTTGTTCAGAACGCTCGGTTGCCGCCGGGCGTTTTTTATTGGTGAGAATTACTTCAAGCTTGCATGCCTG
CAGGTCGACTCTAGAGGATCCCCGGGTACCGAGCTCGAATTCGGTCTCTTCCCGCTTGTGTGAAATACCG
CACAGATGCGTAAGGAGAAAATACCGCATCAGGCCTATAGTGAGTCGTATTATCCCGAGCTCGCCCGGGG
ATCGAGCGCAGCGGTATAAAAGGGCGCGGGGTGGCTGAGAGCATCAGTTGTGAATGAATGTTCGAGCCGA
GCAGACGTGCCGCTGCCTTCGTTAATATCCTTTGAATAAGCCAACTTTGAATCACAAGACGCATACCAAA
CCAAATGAAGGCTCTCACGGCCCGACAACAGGAAGTTTTTGATTTGATACGGGATCATATATCCCAAACG
GGTATGCCTCCGACCCGCGCAGAGATAGCACAGCGACTGGGCTTTCGATCGCCTAACGCCGCGGAGGAGC
ACTTGAAGGCACTGGCCCGCAAGGGTGTCATTGAAATCGTGTCCGGTGCGAGCCGCGGAATCCGGCTGTT
GCAGGAGGAGGAAGAGGGCCTGCCACTGGTGGGACGCGTGGCCGCTGGCGAGCCGCTGCTGGCCCAGCAA
CACATAGAGGGACACTATCAGGTGGACCCCTCCTTGTTTAAGCCAAATGCTGATTTCCTGTTGCGGGTGT
CGGGAATGTCCATGAAGGACATCGGTATTATGGATGGTGACCTCCTCGCCGTCCATAAGACACAGGATGT
CAGGAACGGCCAGGTAGTCGTTGCCAGGATAGACGATGAGGTCACTGTGAAACGCCTCAAGAAGCAAGGC
AATAAGGTCGAGCTGCTGCCGGAGAATAGCGAGTTCAAGCCGATCGTGGTGGATCTGCGACAGCAGTCCT
TTACTATCGAGGGCTTGGCCGTGGGTGTGATCCGCAACGGAGATTGGCTGAGTGGCGGAGGTTCCGGTGG
CGGCAGCGGCGGGGGTTCGGGAGGTGGCTCGGCCCCCCCGACCGATGTCAGCCTGGGGGACGAGCTCCAC
TTAGACGGCGAGGACGTGGCCATGGCGCATGCCGACGCGCTAGACGATTTCGATCTGGACATGTTGGGGG
ACGGGGATTCCCCGGGGCCGGGATTTACCCCCCACGACTCCGCCCCCTACGGCGCTCTGGATACGGCCGA
CTTCGAGTTTGAGCAGATGTTTACCGATGCCCTTGGAATTGACGAGTACGGTGGGTAAGCTTGATCCAGA
CATGATAAGATACATTGATGAGTTTGGACAAACCACAACTAGAATGCAGTGAAAAAAATGCTTTATTTGT
GAAATTTGTGATGCTATTGCTTTATTTGTAACCATTATAAG
Features (pLannotate 1.2.2; 20 found; start..end, strand, type, name):
     95..4106    +  gene           mini-white: white; This modified version of the white gene lacks part of the first intron.
   4213..4801    -  rep_origin     ori: high-copy-number ColE1/pMB1/pBR322/pUC origin of replication
   5007..5030    +  promoter       Pc promoter (fragment): intI1 (promoter lies within the coding sequence); class 1 integron promoter
   5206..5262    +  CDS            GmR (fragment): gentamycin acetyltransferase; aacC1; confers resistance to gentamycin
   5269..6057    +  CDS            aadA: S3AD_ECOLX - Experimental evidence at protein level: Swiss-Prot protein existence level 1. Mediates bacterial resistance to the antibiotics streptomycin and spectinomycin. From Escherichia coli.
   6115..6570    +  rep_origin     f1 ori (sequence partly withheld): f1 bacteriophage origin of replication; arrow indicates direction of (+) strand synthesis
   6693..6762    +  protein_bind   attB: attB site for the φC31 integrase (Groth et al., 2000) phage φC31 integrase
   6790..7241    +  promoter       hsp70 promoter: Drosophila melanogaster hsp70Bb promoter
   7331..7927    +  CDS            pac: PUAC_STRAD - Protein predicted: Swiss-Prot protein existence level 4. Detoxification of puromycin. From Streptomyces alboniger.
   7935..7982    +  polyA_signal   HSV TK poly(A) signal: herpes simplex virus thymidine kinase polyadenylation signal (Cole and Stacy, 1985)
   7995..8013    +  promoter       SP6 promoter: promoter for bacteriophage SP6 RNA polymerase
   8014..8056    -  rep_origin     RSF ori (fragment): Plasmids containing the RSF 1030 origin of replication can be propagated in E. coli cells that contain additional plasmids with compatible origins.
   8155..8814    +  CDS            AQ14: AQ14 is a basic (constitutively fluorescent) red fluorescent protein published in 2005, derived from Actinia equina.
   8849..8943    +  terminator     lambda t0 terminator: transcription terminator from phage lambda
   8950..9006    -  misc_feature   MCS: pUC18/19 multiple cloning site
   9022..9067    +  misc_feature   bom (fragment): basis of mobility region from pBR322
   9068..9086    -  promoter       T7 promoter: promoter for bacteriophage T7 RNA polymerase
   9249..9854    +  CDS            lexA: LEXA_ECOLI - Also known as exrA, spr, tsl, umuA. Experimental evidence at protein level: Swiss-Prot protein existence level 1. Represses a number of genes involved in the response to DNA damage (SOS response), including recA and lexA. Binds to the 16 bp palindromic sequence 5'-CTGTATATATATACAG-3'. In the presence of single- stranded DNA, RecA interacts with LexA causing an autocatalytic cleavage which disrupts the DNA-binding part of LexA, leading to derepression of the SOS regulon and eventually DNA repair. Implicated in hydroxy radical-mediated cell death induced by hydroxyurea treatment (Pu
   9906..10139   +  CDS            VP16 AD: transcriptional activation domain of herpes simplex virus protein VP16 (Triezenberg et al., 1988; Cousens et al., 1989); UL48
  10147..16      -  polyA_signal   SV40 poly(A) signal (across the origin): SV40 polyadenylation signal
