[The description below was written by a language model from this plasmid's Addgene catalogue record and pLannotate feature annotations shown in this document.]
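Description:
pPuroR-MCS-LexA-VP16-MiniWhite is a synthetic-biology vector for making Drosophila LexA driver lines, built on the pColE1_AlphaOmega backbone and described by the depositor as a terminal vector. In E. coli it replicates at high copy from a ColE1/pUC-type origin and is selected with spectinomycin through the aadA gene. An f1 origin is also annotated. Short hits to a gentamicin resistance gene, a class 1 integron promoter, an RSF origin and a bom region are only fragments, probably remnants or chance matches rather than functional parts.

The roughly 7.7 kb payload, catalogued as a "selectable empty enhancer driver", combines several modules. A φC31 attB site allows integrase-mediated insertion into attP docking sites in the fly genome. Transformants can be identified in two ways: a puromycin N-acetyltransferase (pac) coding sequence placed downstream of the Drosophila hsp70 promoter and followed by an HSV TK polyadenylation signal provides drug-based selection, and mini-white supplies a visible eye-colour marker. The driver itself is a fusion of the bacterial LexA DNA-binding protein to the VP16 activation domain, ending in an SV40 polyadenylation signal, and it would activate transgenes placed under LexA operator sites. No enhancer is present, and no basal promoter upstream of LexA is annotated in the feature table.

Upstream of LexA sits the enhancer entry point, a GB20 "enhancer grammar" position and pUC-type multiple cloning site flanked by SP6 and T7 promoters. It holds a sea anemone-derived chromoprotein-like coding sequence (annotated as AQ14) with a lambda t0 terminator. This cassette presumably underlies the purple-white colony screen, in which replacing it with a custom enhancer yields white colonies. Enhancers can be added by modular assembly or by conventional cut-and-paste cloning.
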