Addgene plasmid #165898: pPuroR-MCS-LexA-VP16-MiniWhite
Purpose: Puromycin resistant LexA driver vector with Mini-white CDS eye marker. Contains an enhancer grammar GB20 entry point for custom enhancers. Standard cut-and-paste cloning can also be used. Vector uses Purple-White bacteria colony screening for identification of correct cloning
Depositing lab: Koen Venken. Depositing organization: Baylor College of Medicine. Publication: Multiplexed drug-based selection and counterselection genetic manipulations in Drosophila. Matinyan N, Karkhanis MS, Gonzalez Y, Jain A, Saltzman A, Malovannaya A, Sarrion-Perdigones A, Dierick HA, Venken KJT. Cell Rep. 2021 Sep 14;36(11):109700. doi: 10.1016/j.celrep.2021.109700. PubMed 34525356.
Backbone
  Vector backbone: pColE1_AlphaOmega
  Backbone size w/o insert (bp): 2520
  Vector type: Synthetic Biology
Growth in bacteria
  Bacterial resistance: Spectinomycin, 50 μg/mL
  Growth temperature: 37°C
  Growth strain: DH10B
  Copy number: High Copy
Gene/Insert
  Gene/Insert name: Selectable Empty Enhancer Driver
  Species: Synthetic
  Insert size (bp): 7743
  Cloning method: Restriction Enzyme; 5′ cloning site Unknown (unknown if destroyed)
Terms and licenses: Academic/Nonprofit Terms; Industry Terms: Not Available to Industry
Depositor comments: Terminal Vector
How to cite: pPuroR-MCS-LexA-VP16-MiniWhite was a gift from Koen Venken (Addgene plasmid # 165898 ; http://n2t.net/addgene:165898 ; RRID:Addgene_165898)
